>Addgene plasmid #38190 | HA-tagged Abr | addgene partial sequence | sequence record 53069 | Sp6 5'-ATTTAGGTGACACTATAG-3'
CACTCCCAGGTCCAACTGCACCTCGGTTCTAAGCTTCTGCAGGTCGACTCTAGAATGTACCCATACGATG
TTCCAGATTACGCTGGATCTTACCCATACGATGTTCCAGATTACGCTGGATCTTACCCATACGATGTTCC
AGATTACGCTGGATCCATGGAGGAGGAAGAGGAGGCGATAGGCTTGCTGGACAAGGTTCTGGAGGACGAA
GATGTGTTTCTCCTGGGGGAGTGCGAGCTGGGAACCCCGACCAGCCCCGGCTCAGGGTCCCCCTTCCTGG
TGGCTGTGAAGGTGGAAGCAGGGAAAGGCCTGGAGATGAGGAAGCTGGTTCTCTCGGGGTTCTTGGCCAG
CGAAGAGATCTACATTAACCAGCTGGAAGCCCTGTTGCTGCCCATGAAACCCCTGAAGGCCACCGCCACC
ACCTCCCAGCCCGTGCTCACCATCCAGCAGATCGAGACCATCTTCTACAAGATCCAGGACATCTATGAGA
TCCACAAGGAGTTCTATGACAACCTGTGCCCCAAGGTGCAACAGTGGGACAGCCAGGTCACCATGGGCCA
CCTCTTCCAGAAGCTGGCCAGCCAGCTCGGTGTGTACAAAGCGTTTGTCGATAACTATAAAGTCGCTCTG
GAGACAGCTGAGAAGTGCAGCCAGTCCAACAACCAGTTCCAGAAGATCTCAGAGGAACTCAAAGTGAAAG
GTCCCAAGGACTCCAAGGACAGCCACACGTCTGTCACCATGGAAGCTCTGCTCTACAAGCCCATTGACCG
GGTCACTCGGAGCACCCTAGTCCTACACGACCTGCTGAAGCACACACCTGTGGACCACCCCGACTACCCG
CTGCTGCAGGATGCCCTCCGCAT
