[The description below was written by a language model from this plasmid's Addgene catalogue record.]
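Description:
HA-tagged Abr is a mammalian expression plasmid built on the pKH3 backbone (about 4.8 kb), carrying a human ABR cDNA of roughly 2.6 kb for a total size of about 7.5 kb. It is propagated in E. coli under ampicillin selection and is recorded as a low-copy plasmid. The record does not provide a feature table, so the bacterial origin of replication, polyadenylation signal and any mammalian selection marker are not stated.

The insert encodes ABR (also known as MDB), a BCR-related protein generally known as a regulator of Rho-family small GTPases. Expression is driven by the CMV promoter, a strong constitutive promoter suited to transient expression in mammalian cells, and the protein is produced with an N-terminal HA epitope tag, allowing detection or immunoprecipitation with anti-HA antibodies without needing an ABR-specific antibody. The cDNA was placed between the BamHI and EcoRI sites of pKH3, both of which remain intact, through a three-way ligation joining a 0.4 kb BamHI–BstEII fragment and a 2.2 kb BstEII–EcoRI fragment; the BamHI site lies immediately upstream of the ABR start codon.

The depositor cautions that the plasmid may carry an E24G substitution, introduced by Taq polymerase at an earlier cloning step, so users who need a strictly wild-type sequence should verify this position. The record does not spell out a specific application, but the design fits overexpression of epitope-tagged human ABR in cultured mammalian cells for studies of its localisation, interactions or signalling function.
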