Addgene plasmid #38190: HA-tagged Abr
Depositing lab: Nora Heisterkamp. Depositing organization: Children's Hospital Los Angeles.
Backbone
  Vector backbone: pKH3
  Backbone size w/o insert (bp): 4805
  Total vector size (bp): 7500
  Vector type: Mammalian Expression
Growth in bacteria
  Bacterial resistance: Ampicillin, 100 μg/mL
  Growth temperature: 37°C
  Growth strain: DH5alpha
  Copy number: Low Copy
Gene/Insert
  Gene/Insert name: ABR
  Species: H. sapiens (human)
  Insert size (bp): 2600
  GenBank ID: NM_001092
  Entrez Gene: ABR (a.k.a. MDB)
  Promoter: CMV
  Tag / fusion protein: HA (N terminal on insert)
  Cloning method: Restriction Enzyme; 5′ cloning site BamHI (not destroyed); 3′ cloning site EcoRI (not destroyed)
  Sequencing primers: 5′ SP6; 3′ pBABE3
Terms and licenses: Academic/Nonprofit Terms; Industry Terms: Not Available to Industry
Depositor comments: Constructed by Young Jin Cho. A human ABR cDNA was inserted into pKH3 (Addgene plasmid 12555; obtained from Martin Schwartz) digested with BamHI x EcoRI in a three-way ligation (0.4 kb BamHI-BstEII + 2.2 kb BstEII-EcoRI). The 5’ sequence is GGA TCC ATG-start ABR. Note: This plasmid may contain an E24G mutation -gag to ggg- introduced by Taq polymerase at an earlier cloning step.
How to cite: HA-tagged Abr was a gift from Nora Heisterkamp (Addgene plasmid # 38190 ; http://n2t.net/addgene:38190 ; RRID:Addgene_38190)
